>Addgene plasmid #112493 | pcDNA3.1-hRIPK1-Flag-delC | addgene full sequence | sequence record 214530 | Addgene NGS Result
GACATTGATTATTGACTAGTTATTAATAGTAATCAATTACGGGGTCATTAGTTCATAGCCCATATATGGA
GTTCCGCGTTACATAACTTACGGTAAATGGCCCGCCTGGCTGACCGCCCAACGACCCCCGCCCATTGACG
TCAATAATGACGTATGTTCCCATAGTAACGCCAATAGGGACTTTCCATTGACGTCAATGGGTGGAGTATT
TACGGTAAACTGCCCACTTGGCAGTACATCAAGTGTATCATATGCCAAGTACGCCCCCTATTGACGTCAA
TGACGGTAAATGGCCCGCCTGGCATTATGCCCAGTACATGACCTTATGGGACTTTCCTACTTGGCAGTAC
ATCTACGTATTAGTCATCGCTATTACCATGGTGATGCGGTTTTGGCAGTACATCAATGGGCGTGGATAGC
GGTTTGACTCACGGGGATTTCCAAGTCTCCACCCCATTGACGTCAATGGGAGTTTGTTTTGGCACCAAAA
TCAACGGGACTTTCCAAAATGTCGTAACAACTCCGCCCCATTGACGCAAATGGGCGGTAGGCGTGTACGG
TGGGAGGTCTATATAAGCAGAGCTCTCTGGCTAACTAGAGAACCCACTGCTTACTGGCTTATCGAAATTA
ATACGACTCACTATAGGGAGACCCAAGCTTGGTACCGGATCCCCCGGGAATCAAAACATGGATTACAAAG
ACGATGACGATAAAGAATTCAGGATGCAACCAGACATGTCCTTGAATGTCATTAAGATGAAATCCAGTGA
CTTCCTGGAGAGTGCAGAACTGGACAGCGGAGGCTTTGGGAAGGTGTCTCTGTGTTTCCACAGAACCCAG
GGACTCATGATCATGAAAACAGTGTACAAGGGGCCCAACTGCATTGAGCACAACGAGGCCCTCTTGGAGG
AGGCGAAGATGATGAACAGACTGAGACACAGCCGGGTGGTGAAGCTCCTGGGCGTCATCATAGAGGAAGG
GAAGTACTCCCTGGTGATGGAGTACATGGAGAAGGGCAACCTGATGCACGTGCTGAAAGCCGAGATGAGT
ACTCCGCTTTCTGTAAAAGGAAGGATAATTTTGGAAATCATTGAAGGAATGTGCTACTTACATGGAAAAG
GCGTGATACACAAGGACCTGAAGCCTGAAAATATCCTTGTTGATAATGACTTCCACATTAAGATCGCAGA
CCTCGGCCTTGCCTCCTTTAAGATGTGGAGCAAACTGAATAATGAAGAGCACAATGAGCTGAGGGAAGTG
GACGGCACCGCTAAGAAGAATGGCGGCACCCTCTACTACATGGCGCCCGAGCACCTGAATGACGTCAACG
CAAAGCCCACAGAGAAGTCGGATGTGTACAGCTTTGCTGTAGTACTCTGGGCGATATTTGCAAATAAGGA
GCCATATGAAAATGCTATCTGTGAGCAGCAGTTGATAATGTGCATAAAATCTGGGAACAGGCCAGATGTG
GATGACATCACTGAGTACTGCCCAAGAGAAATTATCAGTCTCATGAAGCTCTGCTGGGAAGCGAATCCGG
AAGCTCGGCCGACATTTCCTGGCATTGAAGAAAAATTTAGGCCTTTTTATCTCGAGTAGATGACTAGTCT
AGAGGGCCCTATTCTATAGTGTCACCTAAATGCTAGAGCTCGCTGATCAGCCTCGACTGTGCCTTCTAGT
TGCCAGCCATCTGTTGTTTGCCCCTCCCCCGTGCCTTCCTTGACCCTGGAAGGTGCCACTCCCACTGTCC
TTTCCTAATAAAATGAGGAAATTGCATCGCATTGTCTGAGTAGGTGTCATTCTATTCTGGGGGGTGGGGT
GGGGCAGGACAGCAAGGGGGAGGATTGGGAAGACAATAGCAGGCATGCTGGGGATGCGGTGGGCTCTATG
GCTTCTGAGGCGGAAAGAACCAGTGGCGGTAATACGGTTATCCACAGAATCAGGGGATAACGCAGGAAAG
AACATGTGAGCAAAAGGCCAGCAAAAGGCCAGGAACCGTAAAAAGGCCGCGTTGCTGGCGTTTTTCCATA
GGCTCCGCCCCCCTGACGAGCATCACAAAAATCGACGCTCAAGTCAGAGGTGGCGAAACCCGACAGGACT
ATAAAGATACCAGGCGTTTCCCCCTGGAAGCTCCCTCGTGCGCTCTCCTGTTCCGACCCTGCCGCTTACC
GGATACCTGTCCGCCTTTCTCCCTTCGGGAAGCGTGGCGCTTTCTCATAGCTCACGCTGTAGGTATCTCA
GTTCGGTGTAGGTCGTTCGCTCCAAGCTGGGCTGTGTGCACGAACCCCCCGTTCAGCCCGACCGCTGCGC
CTTATCCGGTAACTATCGTCTTGAGTCCAACCCGGTAAGACACGACTTATCGCCACTGGCAGCAGCCACT
GGTAACAGGATTAGCAGAGCGAGGTATGTAGGCGGTGCTACAGAGTTCTTGAAGTGGTGGCCTAACTACG
GCTACACTAGAAGAACAGTATTTGGTATCTGCGCTCTGCTGAAGCCAGTTACCTTCGGAAAAAGAGTTGG
TAGCTCTTGATCCGGCAAACAAACCACCGCTGGTAGCGGTGGTTTTTTTGTTTGCAAGCAGCAGATTACG
CGCAGAAAAAAAGGATCTCAAGAAGATCCTTTGATCTTTTCTACGGGGTCTGACGCTCAGTGGAACGAAA
ACTCACGTTAAGGGATTTTGGTCATGAGATTATCAAAAAGGATCTTCACCTAGATCCTTTTAAATTAAAA
ATGAAGTTTTAAATCAATCTAAAGTATATATGAGTAACCTGAGGCTATGGCAGGGCCTGCCGCCCCGACG
TTGGCTGCGAGCCCTGGGCCTTCACCCGAACTTGGGGGGTGGGGTGGGGAAAAGGAAGAAACGCGGGCGT
ATTGGCCCCAATGGGGTCTCGGTGGGGTATCGACAGAGTGCCAGCCCTGGGACCGAACCCCGCGTTTATG
AACAAACGACCCAACACCGTGCGTTTTATTCTGTCTTTTTATTGCCGTCATAGCGCGGGTTCCTTCCGGT
ATTGTCTCCTTCCGTGTTTCAGTTAGCCTCCCCCTAGGGTGGGCGAAGAACTCCAGCATGAGATCCCCGC
GCTGGAGGATCATCCAGCCGGCGTCCCGGAAAACGATTCCGAAGCCCAACCTTTCATAGAAGGCGGCGGT
GGAATCGAAATCTCGTGATGGCAGGTTGGGCGTCGCTTGGTCGGTCATTTCGAACCCCAGAGTCCCGCTC
AGAAGAACTCGTCAAGAAGGCGATAGAAGGCGATGCGCTGCGAATCGGGAGCGGCGATACCGTAAAGCAC
GAGGAAGCGGTCAGCCCATTCGCCGCCAAGCTCTTCAGCAATATCACGGGTAGCCAACGCTATGTCCTGA
TAGCGGTCCGCCACACCCAGCCGGCCACAGTCGATGAATCCAGAAAAGCGGCCATTTTCCACCATGATAT
TCGGCAAGCAGGCATCGCCATGGGTCACGACGAGATCCTCGCCGTCGGGCATGCTCGCCTTGAGCCTGGC
GAACAGTTCGGCTGGCGCGAGCCCCTGATGCTCTTCGTCCAGATCATCCTGATCGACAAGACCGGCTTCC
ATCCGAGTACGTGCTCGCTCGATGCGATGTTTCGCTTGGTGGTCGAATGGGCAGGTAGCCGGATCAAGCG
TATGCAGCCGCCGCATTGCATCAGCCATGATGGATACTTTCTCGGCAGGAGCAAGGTGAGATGACAGGAG
ATCCTGCCCCGGCACTTCGCCCAATAGCAGCCAGTCCCTTCCCGCTTCAGTGACAACGTCGAGCACAGCT
GCGCAAGGAACGCCCGTCGTGGCCAGCCACGATAGCCGCGCTGCCTCGTCTTGCAGTTCATTCAGGGCAC
CGGACAGGTCGGTCTTGACAAAAAGAACCGGGCGCCCCTGCGCTGACAGCCGGAACACGGCGGCATCAGA
GCAGCCGATTGTCTGTTGTGCCCAGTCATAGCCGAATAGCCTCTCCACCCAAGCGGCCGGAGAACCTGCG
TGCAATCCATCTTGTTCAATCATGCGAAACGATCCTCATCCTGTCTCTTGATCGATCTTTGCAAAAGCCT
AGGCCTCCAAAAAAGCCTCCTCACTACTTCTGGAATAGCTCAGAGGCCGAGGCGGCCTCGGCCTCTGCAT
AAATAAAAAAAATTAGTCAGCCATGGGGCGGAGAATGGGCGGAACTGGGCGGAGTTAGGGGCGGGATGGG
CGGAGTTAGGGGCGGGACTATGGTTGCTGACTAATTGAGATGCATGCTTTGCATACTTCTGCCTGCTGGG
GAGCCTGGGGACTTTCCACACCTGGTTGCTGACTAATTGAGATGCATGCTTTGCATACTTCTGCCTGCTG
GGGAGCCTGGGGACTTTCCACACCCTAACTGACACACATTCCACAGCTGGTTCTTTCCGCCTCAGGACTC
TTCCTTTTTCAATAAATCAATCTAAAGTATATATGAGTAAACTTGGTCTGACAGTTACCAATGCTTAATC
AGTGAGGCACCTATCTCAGCGATCTGTCTATTTCGTTCATCCATAGTTGCCTGACTCCCCGTCGTGTAGA
TAACTACGATACGGGAGGGCTTACCATCTGGCCCCAGTGCTGCAATGATACCGCGAGACCCACGCTCACC
GGCTCCAGATTTATCAGCAATAAACCAGCCAGCCGGAAGGGCCGAGCGCAGAAGTGGTCCTGCAACTTTA
TCCGCCTCCATCCAGTCTATTAATTGTTGCCGGGAAGCTAGAGTAAGTAGTTCGCCAGTTAATAGTTTGC
GCAACGTTGTTGCCATTGCTACAGGCATCGTGGTGTCACGCTCGTCGTTTGGTATGGCTTCATTCAGCTC
CGGTTCCCAACGATCAAGGCGAGTTACATGATCCCCCATGTTGTGCAAAAAAGCGGTTAGCTCCTTCGGT
CCTCCGATCGTTGTCAGAAGTAAGTTGGCCGCAGTGTTATCACTCATGGTTATGGCAGCACTGCATAATT
CTCTTACTGTCATGCCATCCGTAAGATGCTTTTCTGTGACTGGTGAGTACTCAACCAAGTCATTCTGAGA
ATAGTGTATGCGGCGACCGAGTTGCTCTTGCCCGGCGTCAATACGGGATAATACCGCGCCACATAGCAGA
ACTTTAAAAGTGCTCATCATTGGAAAACGTTCTTCGGGGCGAAAACTCTCAAGGATCTTACCGCTGTTGA
GATCCAGTTCGATGTAACCCACTCGTGCACCCAACTGATCTTCAGCATCTTTTACTTTCACCAGCGTTTC
TGGGTGAGCAAAAACAGGAAGGCAAAATGCCGCAAAAAAGGGAATAAGGGCGACACGGAAATGTTGAATA
CTCATACTCTTCCTTTTTCAATATTATTGAAGCATTTATCAGGGTTATTGTCTCATGAGCGGATACATAT
TTGAATGTATTTAGAAAAATAAACAAATAGGGGTTCCGCGCACATTTCCCCGAAAAGTGCCACCTG
[124 nt withheld, positions 5457-5580]
C
[91 nt withheld, positions 5582-5672]
A
[49 nt withheld, positions 5674-5722]
CCTTTGACGTTGGAGTCCACGTTCTTT
[37 nt withheld, positions 5750-5786]
ACCCTATCTCGGTCTATTCTTTTGATTTATAAGGGATTTTGCCGATTTCGGCCTATTGGTTAAAAAATGA
GCTGATTTAACAAAAATTTAACGCGAATTTTAACAAAATATTAACGCTTACAATTTACGCGCGCGTT
Features (pLannotate 1.2.2; 19 found; start..end, strand, type, name):
      1..380     +  enhancer       CMV enhancer: human cytomegalovirus immediate early enhancer
    381..584     +  promoter       CMV promoter: human cytomegalovirus (CMV) immediate early promoter
    580..613     +  LTR            5' LTR (truncated) (fragment): truncated 5' long terminal repeat (LTR) from HIV-1
    629..647     +  promoter       T7 promoter: promoter for bacteriophage T7 RNA polymerase
    694..714     +  CDS            3xFLAG (fragment): three tandem FLAG® epitope tags
    724..1593    +  CDS            RIPK1 (fragment): RIPK1_HUMAN - Also known as RIP From Homo sapiens (Human).
   1623..1641    -  promoter       SP6 promoter: promoter for bacteriophage SP6 RNA polymerase
   1667..1891    +  polyA_signal   bGH poly(A) signal: bovine growth hormone polyadenylation signal
   1895..1913    +  promoter       SV40 promoter (fragment): SV40 enhancer and early promoter
   2023..2611    -  rep_origin     ori: high-copy-number ColE1/pMB1/pBR322/pUC origin of replication
   2833..2849    +  polyA_signal   bGH poly(A) signal (fragment): bovine growth hormone polyadenylation signal
   2940..2987    -  polyA_signal   HSV TK poly(A) signal: herpes simplex virus thymidine kinase polyadenylation signal (Cole and Stacy, 1985)
   3046..3198    -  CDS            ble (fragment): BLE_KLEPN - Experimental evidence at protein level: Swiss-Prot protein existence level 1. Binding protein with a strong affinity to the bleomycin family of antibiotics. Binds to CL990; an antimitotic-antibiotic compound. From Klebsiella pneumoniae.
   3219..4013    -  CDS            NeoR/KanR: aminoglycoside phosphotransferase from Tn5; aph(3')-II (or nptII); confers resistance to neomycin, kanamycin, and G418 (Geneticin®)
   4048..4405    -  promoter       SV40 promoter: SV40 enhancer and early promoter
   4407..4424    -  promoter       AmpR promoter (fragment): bla
   4465..5325    -  CDS            AmpR: β-lactamase; bla; confers resistance to ampicillin, carbenicillin, and related antibiotics
   5326..5430    -  promoter       AmpR promoter: bla
   5457..5885    +  rep_origin     f1 ori (sequence partly withheld): f1 bacteriophage origin of replication; arrow indicates direction of (+) strand synthesis
