[The description below was written by a language model from this plasmid's Addgene catalogue record and pLannotate feature annotations shown in this document.]
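Description:
pcDNA3.1-hRIPK1-Flag-delC is a mammalian expression plasmid built on the pcDNA3.1 backbone that encodes a C-terminally truncated form of human RIPK1 (receptor-interacting serine/threonine-protein kinase 1) carrying an N-terminal Flag epitope; despite the order of elements in the name, the record specifies that the tag sits at the N terminus. The mutation removes residues 290–671, and the annotated RIPK1 fragment of about 870 bp is consistent with only the N-terminal portion of the protein, roughly the first 290 residues, being retained. By general knowledge this region corresponds largely to the kinase domain, while the deleted part includes the intermediate and death domains, although the record itself does not describe the domain content. A short match to a Flag-type tag lies just upstream of the RIPK1 coding region.

Expression is driven by the human cytomegalovirus immediate early enhancer and promoter and terminated by the bovine growth hormone polyadenylation signal. T7 and SP6 phage promoters flank the insert and can serve for in vitro transcription or as sequencing primer sites. The small hits annotated as an HIV-1 LTR fragment, an extra SV40 promoter fragment and a ble fragment are short partial matches and probably not functional elements. In bacteria the plasmid replicates from a high-copy ColE1/pUC-type origin and is selected with ampicillin through β-lactamase; an f1 origin is also present for single-stranded DNA production. An SV40 early promoter drives NeoR/KanR, followed by an HSV TK poly(A) signal, which permits G418 selection of stably transfected mammalian cells. The cloning sites are not recorded. The construct is intended for expressing this Flag-tagged deletion mutant in mammalian cells, for example alongside other RIPK1 variants in domain-mapping comparisons.
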