Addgene plasmid #112493: pcDNA3.1-hRIPK1-Flag-delC
Purpose: Mammalian expression of the indicated Flag-hRIPK1 mutant. Please note Flag tag is N-terminal.
Depositing lab: Junying Yuan. Depositing organization: Harvard Medical School.
Backbone
  Vector backbone: pcDNA3.1
  Vector type: Mammalian Expression
Growth in bacteria
  Bacterial resistance: Ampicillin, 100 μg/mL
  Growth temperature: 37°C
  Growth strain: DH5alpha
  Copy number: High Copy
Gene/Insert
  Gene/Insert name: RIPK1
  Species: H. sapiens (human)
  Mutation: deletion of C terminus (AA290-671 deleted)
  Entrez Gene: RIPK1 (a.k.a. AIEFL, IMD57, RIP, RIP-1, RIP1)
  Tag / fusion protein: Flag (N terminal on insert)
  Cloning method: Restriction Enzyme; 5′ cloning site Unknown (unknown if destroyed); 3′ cloning site Unknown (unknown if destroyed)
Terms and licenses: Academic/Nonprofit Terms; Industry Terms: Not Available to Industry
How to cite: pcDNA3.1-hRIPK1-Flag-delC was a gift from Junying Yuan (Addgene plasmid # 112493 ; http://n2t.net/addgene:112493 ; RRID:Addgene_112493)
